LOCUS       Exported 9374 bp ds-DNA circular SYN 13-MAY-2021
DEFINITION  Mammalian expression plasmid for SARS-CoV-2 RNA-dependent RNA
            polymerase.
ACCESSION   .
VERSION     .
KEYWORDS    pGBW-m4133572
SOURCE      synthetic DNA construct
  ORGANISM  synthetic DNA construct
REFERENCE   1 (bases 1 to 9374)
  TITLE     SARS-CoV-2 protein Mammalian expression constructs, tagged, for
            protein expression and/or purification
REFERENCE   2 (bases 1 to 9374)
  AUTHORS   .
  TITLE     Direct Submission
  JOURNAL   Exported May 13, 2021 from SnapGene Server 1.1.58
            http://www.snapgene.com
FEATURES             Location/Qualifiers
     source          1..9374
                     /organism="synthetic DNA construct"
                     /mol_type="other DNA"
     CDS             2798..2818
                     /codon_start=1
                     /product="tobacco etch virus (TEV) protease recognition and
                     cleavage site"
                     /label=TEV site
                     /translation="ENLYFQS"
     CDS             2819..2845
                     /codon_start=1
                     /product="HA (human influenza hemagglutinin) epitope tag"
                     /label=HA
                     /translation="YPYDVPDYA"
     polyA_signal    2914..3035
                     /label=SV40 poly(A) signal
                     /note="SV40 polyadenylation signal"
     primer_bind     complement(2925..2944)
                     /label=EBV-rev
                     /note="SV40 polyA terminator, reverse primer"
     primer_bind     2979..2998
                     /label=SV40pA-R
                     /note="SV40 polyA, reverse primer"
     terminator      3150..3196
                     /label=T7 terminator
                     /note="transcription terminator for bacteriophage T7 RNA
                     polymerase"
     terminator      3226..3362
                     /label=rrnG terminator
                     /note="transcription terminator from the E. coli ribosomal
                     RNA rrnG operon (Albrechtsen et al., 1991)"
     misc_feature    3407..3478
                     /label=3' beta-globin insulator
                     /note="insulator downstream of the human beta-globin locus
                     (Farrell et al., 2002)"
     rep_origin      complement(3704..4292)
                     /direction=LEFT
                     /label=ori
                     /note="high-copy-number ColE1/pMB1/pBR322/pUC origin of
                     replication"
     primer_bind     complement(3784..3803)
                     /label=pBR322ori-F
                     /note="pBR322 origin, forward primer"
     promoter        4792..6001
                     /label=UbC promoter
                     /note="human ubiquitin C promoter"
     primer_bind     5838..5857
                     /label=hUBCpro-F
                     /note="Human Ubiquitin C (UbC) promoter, forward primer"
     CDS             6005..7033
                     /codon_start=1
                     /gene="aph(4)-Ia"
                     /product="aminoglycoside phosphotransferase from E. coli"
                     /label=HygR
                     /note="confers resistance to hygromycin"
                     /translation="MGKKPELTATSVEKFLIEKFDSVSDLMQLSEGEESRAFSFDVGGR
                     GYVLRVNSCADGFYKDRYVYRHFASAALPIPEVLDIGEFSESLTYCISRRAQGVTLQDL
                     PETELPAVLQPVAEAMDAIAAADLSQTSGFGPFGPQGIGQYTTWRDFICAIADPHVYHW
                     QTVMDDTVSASVAQALDELMLWAEDCPEVRHLVHADFGSNNVLTDNGRITAVIDWSEAM
                     FGDSQYEVANIFFWRPWLACMEQQTRYFERRHPELAGSPRLRAYMLRIGLDQLYQSLVD
                     GNFDDAAWAQGRCDAIVRSGAGTVGRTQIARRSAAVWTDGCVEVLADSGNRRPSTRPRA
                     KE"
     polyA_signal    7060..7108
                     /note="synthetic polyadenylation signal"
     CDS             7374..8234
                     /codon_start=1
                     /gene="bla"
                     /product="beta-lactamase"
                     /label=AmpR
                     /note="confers resistance to ampicillin, carbenicillin, and
                     related antibiotics"
                     /translation="MSIQHFRVALIPFFAAFCLPVFAHPETLVKVKDAEDQLGARVGYI
                     ELDLNSGKILESFRPEERFPMMSTFKVLLCGAVLSRIDAGQEQLGRRIHYSQNDLVEYS
                     PVTEKHLTDGMTVRELCSAAITMSDNTAANLLLTTIGGPKELTAFLHNMGDHVTRLDRW
                     EPELNEAIPNDERDTTMPVAMATTLRKLLTGELLTLASRQQLIDWMEADKVAGPLLRSA
                     LPAGWFIADKSGAGERGSRGIIAALGPDGKPSRIVVIYTTGSQATMDERNRQIAEIGAS
                     LIKHW"
     primer_bind     complement(7592..7611)
                     /label=Amp-R
                     /note="Ampicillin resistance gene, reverse primer"
     terminator      8247..8383
                     /label=rrnG terminator
                     /note="transcription terminator from the E. coli ribosomal
                     RNA rrnG operon (Albrechtsen et al., 1991)"
     misc_feature    8528..8599
                     /label=5' beta-globin insulator
                     /note="insulator upstream of the human beta-globin locus
                     (Farrell et al., 2002)"
     terminator      8604..8650
                     /label=T7 terminator
                     /note="transcription terminator for bacteriophage T7 RNA
                     polymerase"
     polyA_signal    8668..8716
                     /note="synthetic polyadenylation signal"
     enhancer        8797..9100
                     /label=CMV enhancer
                     /note="human cytomegalovirus immediate early enhancer"
     promoter        9102..9304
                     /label=CMV promoter
                     /note="human cytomegalovirus (CMV) immediate early
                     promoter"
     primer_bind     9255..9275
                     /label=CMV-F
                     /note="Human CMV immediate early promoter, forward primer"
     regulatory      9373..8
                     /regulatory_class="other"
                     /note="vertebrate consensus sequence for strong initiation
                     of translation (Kozak, 1987)"
ORIGIN
        1 caccatggct gatgcacaat cgtttttaaa ccgggtttgc ggtgtaagtg cagcccgtct
       61 tacaccgtgc ggcacaggca ctagtactga tgtcgtatac agggcttttg acatctacaa
      121 tgataaagta gctggttttg ctaaattcct aaaaactaat tgttgtcgct tccaagaaaa
      181 ggacgaagat gacaatttaa ttgattctta ctttgtagtt aagagacaca ctttctctaa
      241 ctaccaacat gaagaaacaa tttataattt acttaaggat tgtccagctg ttgctaaaca
      301 tgacttcttt aagtttagaa tagacggtga catggtacca catatatcac gtcaacgtct
      361 tactaaatac acaatggcag acctcgtcta tgctttaagg cattttgatg aaggtaattg
      421 tgacacatta aaagaaatac ttgtcacata caattgttgt gatgatgatt atttcaataa
      481 aaaggactgg tatgattttg tagaaaaccc agatatatta cgcgtatacg ccaacttagg
      541 tgaacgtgta cgccaagctt tgttaaaaac agtacaattc tgtgatgcca tgcgaaatgc
      601 tggtattgtt ggtgtactga cattagataa tcaagatctc aatggtaact ggtatgattt
      661 cggtgatttc atacaaacca cgccaggtag tggagttcct gttgtagatt cttattattc
      721 attgttaatg cctatattaa ccttgaccag ggctttaact gcagagtcac atgttgacac
      781 tgacttaaca aagccttaca ttaagtggga tttgttaaaa tatgacttca cggaagagag
      841 gttaaaactc tttgaccgtt attttaaata ttgggatcag acataccacc caaattgtgt
      901 taactgtttg gatgacagat gcattctgca ttgtgcaaac tttaatgttt tattctctac
      961 agtgttccca cctacaagtt ttggaccact agtgagaaaa atatttgttg atggtgttcc
     1021 atttgtagtt tcaactggat accacttcag agagctaggt gttgtacata atcaggatgt
     1081 aaacttacat agctctagac ttagttttaa ggaattactt gtgtatgctg ctgaccctgc
     1141 tatgcacgct gcttctggta atctattact agataaacgc actacgtgct tttcagtagc
     1201 tgcacttact aacaatgttg cttttcaaac tgtcaaaccc ggtaatttta acaaagactt
     1261 ctatgacttt gctgtgtcta agggtttctt taaggaagga agttctgttg aattaaaaca
     1321 cttcttcttt gctcaggatg gtaatgctgc tatcagcgat tatgactact atcgttataa
     1381 tctaccaaca atgtgtgata tcagacaact actatttgta gttgaagttg ttgataagta
     1441 ctttgattgt tacgatggtg gctgtattaa tgctaaccaa gtcatcgtca acaacctaga
     1501 caaatcagct ggttttccat ttaataaatg gggtaaggct agactttatt atgattcaat
     1561 gagttatgag gatcaagatg cacttttcgc atatacaaaa cgtaatgtca tccctactat
     1621 aactcaaatg aatcttaagt atgccattag tgcaaagaat agagctcgca ccgtagctgg
     1681 tgtctctatc tgtagtacta tgaccaatag acagtttcat caaaaattat tgaaatcaat
     1741 agccgccact agaggagcta ctgtagtaat tggaacaagc aaattctatg gtggttggca
     1801 caacatgtta aaaactgttt atagtgatgt agaaaaccct caccttatgg gttgggatta
     1861 tcctaaatgt gatagagcca tgcctaacat gcttagaatt atggcctcac ttgttcttgc
     1921 tcgcaaacat acaacgtgtt gtagcttgtc acaccgtttc tatagattag ctaatgagtg
     1981 tgctcaagta ttgagtgaaa tggtcatgtg tggcggttca ctatatgtta aaccaggtgg
     2041 aacctcatca ggagatgcca caactgctta tgctaatagt gtttttaaca tttgtcaagc
     2101 tgtcacggcc aatgttaatg cacttttatc tactgatggt aacaaaattg ccgataagta
     2161 tgtccgcaat ttacaacaca gactttatga gtgtctctat agaaatagag atgttgacac
     2221 agactttgtg aatgagtttt acgcatattt gcgtaaacat ttctcaatga tgatactctc
     2281 tgacgatgct gttgtgtgtt tcaatagcac ttatgcatct caaggtctag tggctagcat
     2341 aaagaacttt aagtcagttc tttattatca aaacaatgtt tttatgtctg aagcaaaatg
     2401 ttggactgag actgacctta ctaaaggacc tcatgaattt tgctctcaac atacaatgct
     2461 agttaaacag ggtgatgatt atgtgtacct tccttaccca gatccatcaa gaatcctagg
     2521 ggccggctgt tttgtagatg atatcgtaaa aacagatggt acacttatga ttgaacggtt
     2581 cgtgtcttta gctatagatg cttacccact tactaaacat cctaatcagg agtatgctga
     2641 tgtctttcat ttgtacttac aatacataag aaagctacat gatgagttaa caggacacat
     2701 gttagacatg tattctgtta tgcttactaa tgataacact tcaaggtatt gggaacctga
     2761 gttttatgag gctatgtaca caccgcatac agtcttagaa aacctttact ttcagtcgta
     2821 cccctatgac gtaccagatt atgcgtaagg atccgcaggc ctctgctagc ttgactgact
     2881 gagatacagc gtaccttcag ctcacagaca tgataagata cattgatgag tttggacaaa
     2941 ccacaactag aatgcagtga aaaaaatgct ttatttgtga aatttgtgat gctattgctt
     3001 tatttgtaac cattataagc tgcaataaac aagttaacaa caacaattgc attcatttta
     3061 tgtttcaggt tcagggggag gtgtgggagg ttttttaaag caagtaaaac ctctacaaat
     3121 gtggtattgg cccatctcta tcggtatcgt agcataaccc cttggggcct ctaaacgggt
     3181 cttgaggggt tttttgtgcc cctcgggccg gattgctatc taccggcatt ggcgcagaaa
     3241 aaaatgcctg atgcgacgct gcgcgtctta tactcccaca tatgccagat tcagcaacgg
     3301 atacggcttc cccaacttgc ccacttccat acgtgtcctc cttaccagaa atttatcctt
     3361 aaggtcgtca gctatcctgc aggcgatctc tcgatttcga tcaagacatt cctttaatgg
     3421 tcttttctgg acaccactag gggtcagaag tagttcatca aactttcttc cctccctaat
     3481 ctcattggtt accttgggct atcgaaactt aattaaccag tcaagtcagc tacttggcga
     3541 gatcgacttg tctgggtttc gactacgctc agaattgcgt cagtcaagtt cgatctggtc
     3601 cttgctattg cacccgttct ccgattacga gtttcattta aatcatgtga gcaaaaggcc
     3661 agcaaaaggc caggaaccgt aaaaaggccg cgttgctggc gtttttccat aggctccgcc
     3721 cccctgacga gcatcacaaa aatcgacgct caagtcagag gtggcgaaac ccgacaggac
     3781 tataaagata ccaggcgttt ccccctggaa gctccctcgt gcgctctcct gttccgaccc
     3841 tgccgcttac cggatacctg tccgcctttc tcccttcggg aagcgtggcg ctttctcata
     3901 gctcacgctg taggtatctc agttcggtgt aggtcgttcg ctccaagctg ggctgtgtgc
     3961 acgaaccccc cgttcagccc gaccgctgcg ccttatccgg taactatcgt cttgagtcca
     4021 acccggtaag acacgactta tcgccactgg cagcagccac tggtaacagg attagcagag
     4081 cgaggtatgt aggcggtgct acagagttct tgaagtggtg gcctaactac ggctacacta
     4141 gaagaacagt atttggtatc tgcgctctgc tgaagccagt taccttcgga aaaagagttg
     4201 gtagctcttg atccggcaaa caaaccaccg ctggtagcgg tggttttttt gtttgcaagc
     4261 agcagattac gcgcagaaaa aaaggatctc aagaagatcc tttgatcttt tctacggggt
     4321 ctgacgctca gtggaacgaa aactcacgtt aagggatttt ggtcatgaga ttatcaaaaa
     4381 ggatcttcac ctagatcctt ttaaattaaa aatgaagttt taaatcaatc taaagtatat
     4441 atgagtaaac ttggtctgac agttaccaat gcttaatcag tgaggcacct atctcagcga
     4501 tctgtctatt tcgttcatcc atagttgcat ttaaatttcc gaactctcca aggccctcgt
     4561 cggaaaatct tcaaaccttt cgtccgatcc atcttgcagg ctacctctcg aacgaactat
     4621 cgcaagtctc ttggccggcc ttgcgccttg gctattgctt ggcagcgcct atcgccaggt
     4681 attactccaa tcccgaatat ccgagatcgg gatcacccga gagaagttca acctacatcc
     4741 tcaatcccga tctatccgag atccgaggaa tatcgaaatc ggggcgcgcc tggcctccgc
     4801 gccgggtttt ggcgcctccc gcgggcgccc ccctcgtcac ggcgagcgct gccacgtcag
     4861 acgaagggcg caggagcgtc ctgatccttc cgcccggacg ctcaggacag cggcccgctg
     4921 ctcataagac tcggccttag aaccccagta tcagcagaag gacattttag gacgggactt
     4981 gggtgactct agggcactgg ttttctttcc agagagcgga acaggcgagg aaaagtagtc
     5041 ccttctcggc gattctgcgg agggatctcc gtggggcggt gaacgccgat gattatataa
     5101 ggacgcgccg ggtgtggcac agctagttcc gtcgcagccg ggatttgggt cgcggttctt
     5161 gtttgtggat cgctgtgatc gtcacttggt gagtagcggg ctgctgggct ggccggggct
     5221 ttcgtggccg ccgggccgct cggtgggacg gaagcgtgtg gagagaccgc caagggctgt
     5281 agtctgggtc cgcgagcaag gttgccctga actgggggtt ggggggagcg cagcaaaatg
     5341 gcggctgttc ccgagtcttg aatggaagac gcttgtgagg cgggctgtga ggtcgttgaa
     5401 acaaggtggg gggcatggtg ggcggcaaga acccaaggtc ttgagccctt cgctaatgcg
     5461 ggaaagctct tattcgggtg agatgggctg ggcaccatct ggggaccctg acgtgaagtt
     5521 tgtcactgac tggagaactc ggtttgtcgt ctgttgcggg ggcggcagtt atggcggtgc
     5581 cgttgggcag tgcacccgta cctttgggag cgcgcgccct cgtcgtgtcg tgacgtcacc
     5641 cgttctgttg gcttataatg cagggtgggg ccacctgccg gtaggtgtgc ggtaggcttt
     5701 tctccgtcgc aggacgcagg gttcgggcct agggtaggct ctcctgaatc gacaggcgcc
     5761 ggacctctgg tgaggggagg gataagtgag gcgtcagttt ctttggtcgg ttttatgtac
     5821 ctatcttctt aagtagctga agctccggtt ttgaactatg cgctcggggt tggcgagtgt
     5881 gttttgtgaa gttttttagg caccttttga aatgtaatca tttgggtcaa tatgtaattt
     5941 tcagtgttag acttgtaaat tgtccgctaa attctggccg tttttggctt ttttgttaga
     6001 caacatgggt aaaaagcctg aactcaccgc gacgtctgtc gagaagtttc tgatcgaaaa
     6061 gttcgacagc gtctccgacc tgatgcagct ctcggagggc gaagaatctc gtgctttcag
     6121 cttcgatgta ggagggcgtg gatatgtcct gcgggtaaat agctgcgccg atggtttcta
     6181 caaagatcgt tatgtttatc ggcactttgc atccgccgcg ctcccgattc cggaagtgct
     6241 tgacattggg gagttcagcg agagcctgac ctattgcatc tcccgccgtg cacagggtgt
     6301 cacgttgcaa gacctgcctg aaaccgaact gcccgctgtt ctgcagccgg tcgcggaggc
     6361 aatggatgcc atcgctgccg ccgatcttag ccagacgagc gggttcggcc cattcggacc
     6421 gcaaggaatc ggtcaataca ctacatggcg tgatttcata tgcgcgattg ctgatcccca
     6481 tgtgtatcac tggcaaactg tgatggacga caccgtcagt gcgtccgtcg cgcaggctct
     6541 cgatgagctg atgctttggg ccgaggactg ccccgaagtc cggcacctcg tgcacgcgga
     6601 tttcggctcc aacaatgtcc tgacggacaa tggccgcata acagcggtca ttgactggag
     6661 cgaggcgatg ttcggggatt cccaatacga ggtcgccaac atcttcttct ggaggccgtg
     6721 gttggcttgt atggagcagc agacgcgcta cttcgagcgg aggcatccgg agcttgcagg
     6781 atcgccccgg ctccgggcgt atatgctccg cattggtctt gaccaactct atcagagctt
     6841 ggttgacggc aatttcgatg atgcagcttg ggcgcagggt cgatgcgacg caatcgtccg
     6901 atccggagcc gggactgtcg ggcgtacaca aatcgcccgc agaagcgccg ccgtctggac
     6961 cgatggctgt gtagaagtac tcgccgatag tggaaaccga cgccccagca ctcgtccgag
     7021 ggcaaaggaa taagctagta tgtaagccta gtcttagata ataaaatcgc tatccatcga
     7081 agatggatgt gtgttggttt tttgtgtgtg taacgctagg cgcgcctggt gtaccgagaa
     7141 cgatcctctc agtgcgagtc tcgacgatcc atatcgttgc ttggcagtca gccagtcgga
     7201 atccagcttg ggacccagga agtccaatcg tcagatattg tactcaagcc tggtcacggc
     7261 agcgtaccga tctgtttaaa cctagatatt gatagtctga tcggtcaacg tataatcgag
     7321 tcctagcttt tgcaaacatc tatcaagaga caggatcagc aggaggcttt cgcatgagta
     7381 ttcaacattt ccgtgtcgcc cttattccct tttttgcggc attttgcctt cctgtttttg
     7441 ctcacccaga aacgctggtg aaagtaaaag atgctgaaga tcagttgggt gcgcgagtgg
     7501 gttacatcga actggatctc aacagcggta agatccttga gagttttcgc cccgaagaac
     7561 gctttccaat gatgagcact tttaaagttc tgctatgtgg cgcggtatta tcccgtattg
     7621 acgccgggca agagcaactc ggtcgccgca tacactattc tcagaatgac ttggttgagt
     7681 attcaccagt cacagaaaag catcttacgg atggcatgac agtaagagaa ttatgcagtg
     7741 ctgccataac catgagtgat aacactgcgg ccaacttact tctgacaacg attggaggac
     7801 cgaaggagct aaccgctttt ttgcacaaca tgggggatca tgtaactcgc cttgatcgtt
     7861 gggaaccgga gctgaatgaa gccataccaa acgacgagcg tgacaccacg atgcctgtag
     7921 caatggcaac aaccttgcgt aaactattaa ctggcgaact acttactcta gcttcccggc
     7981 aacagttgat agactggatg gaggcggata aagttgcagg accacttctg cgctcggccc
     8041 ttccggctgg ctggtttatt gctgataaat ctggagccgg tgagcgtggg tctcgcggta
     8101 tcattgcagc actggggcca gatggtaagc cctcccgtat cgtagttatc tacacgacgg
     8161 ggagtcaggc aactatggat gaacgaaata gacagatcgc tgagataggt gcctcactga
     8221 ttaagcattg gtaaccgatt ctaggtgcat tggcgcagaa aaaaatgcct gatgcgacgc
     8281 tgcgcgtctt atactcccac atatgccaga ttcagcaacg gatacggctt ccccaacttg
     8341 cccacttcca tacgtgtcct ccttaccaga aatttatcct taagatcgtt taaactcgac
     8401 tctggctcta tcgaatctcc gtcgtttcga gcttacgcga acagccgtgg cgctcatttg
     8461 ctcgtcgggc atcgaatctc gtcagctatc gtcagcttac ctttttggca gcgatcgcgg
     8521 ctcccgacat cttggaccat tagctccaca ggtatcttct tccctctagt ggtcataaca
     8581 gcagcttcag ctacctctca attcaaaaaa cccctcaaga cccgtttaga ggccccaagg
     8641 ggttatgcta tcaatcgttg cgttacacac acaaaaaacc aacacacatc catcttcgat
     8701 ggatagcgat tttattatct aactgctgat cgagtgtagc cagatctagt aatcaattac
     8761 ggggtcatta gttcatagcc catatatgga gttccgcgtt acataactta cggtaaatgg
     8821 cccgcctggc tgaccgccca acgacccccg cccattgacg tcaataatga cgtatgttcc
     8881 catagtaacg ccaataggga ctttccattg acgtcaatgg gtggagtatt tacggtaaac
     8941 tgcccacttg gcagtacatc aagtgtatca tatgccaagt acgcccccta ttgacgtcaa
     9001 tgacggtaaa tggcccgcct ggcattatgc ccagtacatg accttatggg actttcctac
     9061 ttggcagtac atctacgtat tagtcatcgc tattaccatg ctgatgcggt tttggcagta
     9121 catcaatggg cgtggatagc ggtttgactc acggggattt ccaagtctcc accccattga
     9181 cgtcaatggg agtttgtttt ggcaccaaaa tcaacgggac tttccaaaat gtcgtaacaa
     9241 ctccgcccca ttgacgcaaa tgggcggtag gcgtgtacgg tgggaggtct atataagcag
     9301 agctggttta gtgaaccgtc agatcagatc tttgtcgatc ctaccatcca ctcgacacac
     9361 ccgccagcgg ccgc
//
