[The description below was written by a language model from this plasmid's Addgene catalogue record and the feature table of its GenBank file.]
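Description:
pGBW-m4133572 is a 9,374 bp mammalian expression plasmid built on the pTwist_CMV_Hygro_6 backbone and carrying the wild-type SARS-CoV-2 RNA-dependent RNA polymerase, the polymerase portion of the viral ORF1ab polyprotein. It is maintained in E. coli through a high-copy ColE1/pUC-type origin and a beta-lactamase gene conferring ampicillin resistance. For selection in mammalian cells, a separate cassette places the hygromycin phosphotransferase gene (HygR) under the human ubiquitin C promoter, followed by a synthetic polyadenylation signal.

The polymerase coding sequence (about 2.8 kb) is not itself annotated in the feature table, but its position can be inferred from the flanking parts. The human CMV immediate-early enhancer and promoter lead into a Kozak consensus spanning the plasmid origin. The unannotated stretch that follows runs up to an in-frame TEV protease recognition site and an HA epitope tag, contributed by the backbone at the C terminus. An SV40 poly(A) signal ends the transcript. The HA tag allows detection or immunocapture of the protein, and TEV cleavage can remove the tag afterwards.

The expression unit is bracketed by 5' and 3' beta-globin insulator elements. T7 and rrnG bacterial terminators and an upstream synthetic poly(A) signal also flank it, an arrangement that typically limits transcriptional read-through and interference from neighbouring cassettes.

The plasmid belongs to a set of tagged SARS-CoV-2 protein constructs intended for expression and/or purification in mammalian cells. Hygromycin selection offers a route to stably expressing lines as well as transient transfection.
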