Addgene plasmid #152333: pGBW-m4133572
Purpose: Mammalian expression plasmid for SARS-CoV-2 RNA-dependent RNA polymerase
Depositing lab: Ginkgo Bioworks & Benjie Chen. Depositing organization: Ginkgo Bioworks.
Backbone
  Vector backbone: pTwist_CMV_Hygro_6
  Backbone size w/o insert (bp): 6525
  Vector type: Mammalian Expression
  Selectable markers: Hygromycin
Growth in bacteria
  Bacterial resistance: Ampicillin, 100 μg/mL
  Growth temperature: 37°C
  Growth strain: DH5alpha
  Copy number: High Copy
Gene/Insert
  Gene/Insert name: SARS-CoV-2 RNA-dependent RNA polymerase
  Species: Severe acute respiratory syndrome coronavirus 2
  Insert size (bp): 2789
  Mutation: wt
  Entrez Gene: ORF1ab (a.k.a. GU280_gp01)
  Promoter: CMV
  Tag / fusion protein: Cleavable TEV;HA (C terminal on backbone)
  Cloning method: Unknown
Resource information
  A portion of this plasmid was derived from a plasmid made by: GinkgoBioworks
Depositor comments: NCBI reference sequence: YP_009725307.1
How to cite: pGBW-m4133572 was a gift from Ginkgo Bioworks & Benjie Chen (Addgene plasmid # 152333 ; http://n2t.net/addgene:152333 ; RRID:Addgene_152333)
